Addgene plasmid #153326: pCASP-SptP120-E3_5-HilA
Purpose: Triggers secretion of SptP120 fused to the E3_5 DARPin from Salmonella upon induction with arabinose
Depositing lab: Josef Penninger. Depositing organization: University of British Columbia. Publication: Salmonella-based platform for efficient delivery of functional binding proteins to the cytosol. Chabloz A, Schaefer JV, Kozieradzki I, Cronin SJF, Strebinger D, Macaluso F, Wald J, Rabbitts TH, Pluckthun A, Marlovits TC, Penninger JM. Commun Biol. 2020 Jul 3;3(1):342. doi: 10.1038/s42003-020-1072-4. PubMed 32620833.
Backbone
  Vector backbone: pCASP-HilA
  Vector type: Salmonella expression
Growth in bacteria
  Bacterial resistance: Chloramphenicol, 25 μg/mL
  Growth temperature: 37°C
  Growth strain: DH5alpha
  Copy number: High Copy
Gene/Insert
  Gene/Insert name: SptP120-E3_5 DARPin
  Species: Synthetic
Terms and licenses: Academic/Nonprofit Terms; Industry Terms: Not Available to Industry
How to cite: pCASP-SptP120-E3_5-HilA was a gift from Josef Penninger (Addgene plasmid # 153326 ; http://n2t.net/addgene:153326 ; RRID:Addgene_153326)
