[The description below was written by a language model from this plasmid's Addgene catalogue record and pLannotate feature annotations shown in this document.]
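Description:
pCASP-SptP120-E3_5-HilA is a Salmonella expression plasmid of about 7.3 kb, built on the pCASP-HilA backbone. It is designed to make Salmonella secrete a designed ankyrin repeat protein (DARPin) through its type III secretion system. It replicates from a high-copy ColE1/pUC-type origin and is selected with chloramphenicol through a cat gene driven by its own promoter and followed by a lambda t0 terminator. The sequencing-derived and depositor-supplied records differ by only a few nucleotides and give the same feature map.

The plasmid carries two functional modules. The first encodes the chaperone SicP, which stabilises SptP and is required for its secretion. This is followed directly by an N-terminal fragment of the effector SptP (the "SptP120" secretion and chaperone-binding signal) fused to the synthetic E3_5 DARPin. The annotation software labels part of the DARPin as a mouse Gabpb1 fragment; this most likely reflects similarity between ankyrin repeats rather than a real mouse insert. Short matches to FLAG epitope repeats downstream suggest a C-terminal FLAG-type tag, and the unit ends at an rrnB T1 terminator. No promoter is annotated upstream of sicP, so the record does not state what drives this cassette.

The second module is an araC/araBAD arabinose-inducible system controlling hilA, the master transcriptional activator of Salmonella pathogenicity island 1. A fragment of the neighbouring iagB gene lies downstream of hilA, followed by rrnB terminator sequences. Adding arabinose induces HilA, which switches on the SPI-1 secretion machinery and so triggers export of the SptP120–DARPin fusion. The associated work uses this platform to deliver functional binding proteins into the cytosol of eukaryotic cells.
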