Features (pLannotate 1.2.2; 18 found; start..end, strand, type, name):
    213..560     +  CDS            sicP: SICP_SALTY - Experimental evidence at protein level: Swiss-Prot protein existence level 1. Molecular chaperone required for SptP stabilization and secretion. From Salmonella typhimurium (strain LT2 / SGSC1412 / ATCC 700720).
    550..912     +  CDS            sptP (fragment): SPTP_SALTY - Experimental evidence at protein level: Swiss-Prot protein existence level 1. Effector proteins function to alter host cell physiology and promote bacterial survival in host tissues. This protein includes tyrosine phosphatase and GTPase activating protein (GAP) activities. After bacterial internalization, GAP mediates the reversal of the cytoskeletal changes induced by SopE. This function is independent of its tyrosine phosphatase activity, which remains unclear. From Salmonella typhimurium (strain LT2 / SGSC1412 / ATCC 700720).
    910..1050    +  CDS            Gabpb1 (fragment): GABP1_MOUSE - Also known as Gabpb, Gabpb2. Experimental evidence at protein level: Swiss-Prot protein existence level 1. Transcription factor capable of interacting with purine rich repeats (GA repeats) (PubMed:25200183). Acts as a a master regulator of nuclear-encoded mitochondrial genes (PubMed:25200183). From Mus musculus (Mouse).
   1381..1397    +  CDS            3xFLAG (fragment): three tandem FLAG® epitope tags, followed by an enterokinase cleavage site
   1471..1499    +  CDS            5xFLAG (fragment): five tandem FLAG® epitope tags
   1556..1642    +  terminator     rrnB T1 terminator: Escherichia coli rrnB; transcription terminator T1 from the E. coli rrnB gene
   1750..2628    -  CDS            araC: L-arabinose regulatory protein; araC
   2655..2939    +  promoter       araBAD promoter: araBAD; promoter of the L-arabinose operon of E. coli; the araC regulatory gene is transcribed in the opposite direction (Guzman et al., 1995)
   2960..2979    +  misc_feature   MCS (fragment): pUC18/19 multiple cloning site
   3128..4786    +  CDS            hilA: HILA_SALTY - Also known as iagA. Experimental evidence at transcript level: Swiss-Prot protein existence level 2. The main transcriptional regulator of the Salmonella pathogenicity island 1 (SPI1) gene expression. Activates the expression of invasion genes by a direct action at their promoters and also indirectly by increasing the level of InvF. Also binds upstream of prgH and directly activates the expression of prgHIJK operon. From Salmonella typhimurium (strain LT2 / SGSC1412 / ATCC 700720).
   4804..5181    +  CDS            iagB (fragment): IAGB_SALTS - Protein inferred from homology: Swiss-Prot protein existence level 3. From Salmonella typhimurium (strain SL1344).
   5178..5236    +  misc_feature   MCS: pUC18/19 multiple cloning site
   5320..5435    +  ncRNA          5S rRNA: Accession: RF00001 - 5S ribosomal RNA
   5439..5510    +  terminator     rrnB T1 terminator: transcription terminator T1 from the E. coli rrnB gene
   5667..6255    -  rep_origin     ori: high-copy-number ColE1/pMB1/pBR322/pUC origin of replication
   6343..6437    -  terminator     lambda t0 terminator: transcription terminator from phage lambda
   6461..7117    -  CDS            cat: CAT_ECOLX - Experimental evidence at protein level: Swiss-Prot protein existence level 1. This enzyme is an effector of chloramphenicol resistance in bacteria. From Escherichia coli. This protein is used as a marker in many commonly used cloning vectors, such as pACYC184.
   7118..7220    -  promoter       cat promoter: promoter of the E. coli cat gene encoding chloramphenicol acetyltransferase
>Addgene plasmid #153326 | pCASP-SptP120-E3_5-HilA | depositor full sequence | sequence record 297913 | pCASP-SptP120-E3_5-HilA sequence 7318 bps
CTCGAGCCACAAGAAAACGAGGTACGGCATTGAGCCGCGTAAGGCAGTAGCGATGTATTCATTGGGCGTT
TTTTGAATGTTCACTAACCACCGTCGGGGTTTAATAACTGCATCAGATAAACGCAGTCGTTAAGTTCTAC
AAAGTCGGTGACAGATAACAGGAGTAAGTAATGCAAGCACACCAGGATATTATCGCTAATATTGGTGAGA
AATTGGGTTTACCGCTCACTTTTGACGACAACAATCAGTGCTTATTATTACTCGATAGCGATATTTTTAC
GTCTATTGAAGCTAAAGATGATATCTGGTTATTGAACGGTATGATTATACCGTTATCGCCTGTTTGTGGC
GATTCTATCTGGCGGCAGATTATGGTGATTAATGGTGAACTGGCTGCGAATAATGAAGGTACGTTAGCGT
ATATTGATGCCGCAGAGACGTTGTTGCTTATACATGCAATTACCGATCTGACAAATACTTACCATATTAT
ATCGCAGCTTGAGTCATTTGTGAATCAGCAGGAAGCGCTCAAAAACATACTGCAGGAATATGCTAAAGTA
TGAGGAGAGAAAATTGAATAATTTAACGTTGTCTTCGTTTTCAAAAGTTGGTGTGTCGAATGATGCCCGA
CTTTATATTGCTAAGGAAAATACTGATAAGGCATATGTTGCGCCTGAAAAATTTTCGTCAAAAGTATTAA
CCTGGCTTGGAAAAATGCCGTTATTTAAAAACACTGAAGTGGTGCAAAAACATACGGAAAATATCAGAGT
ACAGGACCAAAAGATTTTACAGACATTTCTCCATGCACTAACGGAAAAATATGGGGAAACAGCGGTTAAT
GACGCACTGTTAATGTCCCGTATAAATATGAACAAACCCCTTACCCAACGTTTAGCAGTGCAGATCACGG
ACCTGGGTAAGAAACTGCTGGAAGCTGCTCGTGCTGGTCAGGACGACGAAGTTCGTATCCTGATGGCTAA
CGGTGCTGACGTTAACGCTACTGACAATGATGGTTATACTCCGCTGCACCTGGCTGCTTCTAATGGTCAC
CTGGAAATCGTTGAAGTTCTGCTGAAGAACGGTGCTGACGTTAACGCTTCTGACCTTACTGGTATTACTC
CGCTGCACCTGGCTGCTGCTACTGGTCACCTGGAAATCGTTGAAGTTCTGCTGAAGCACGGTGCTGACGT
TAACGCTTATGACAATGATGGTCATACTCCGCTGCACCTGGCTGCTAAGTATGGTCACCTGGAAATCGTT
GAAGTTCTGCTGAAGCACGGTGCTGACGTTAACGCTCAGGACAAATTCGGTAAGACCGCTTTCGACATCT
CCATCGACAACGGTAACGAGGACCTGGCTGAAATCCTGCAAAAGGTCGACGATTATAAAGATCATGATGG
CGATTATAAAGATCATGATATTGATTATAAAGATGATGATGATAAATAATAATCTAGAGATTATAAAGAT
GACGATGACAAGGATTATAAAGATGACGATGACAAGGATTATAAAGATGACGATGACAAGTAATAAAGCG
GCCGCTGATTGGCATCAAATAAAACGAAAGGCTCAGTCGAAAGACTGGGACTTTCGTTTTATCTGTTGTT
TGTCGGTGAACGCTCTCCTGAGTAGGACAAATCCGCCGCCCTAGACCGATGCATAATGTGCCTGTCAAAT
GGACGAAGCAGGGATTCTGCAAACCCTATGCTACTCCGTCAAGCCGTCAATTGTCTGATTCGTTACCAAT
TATGACAACTTGACGGCTACATCATTCACTTTTTCTTCACAACCGGCACGGAACTCGCTCGGGCTGGCCC
CGGTGCATTTTTTAAATACCCGCGAGAAATAGAGTTGATCGTCAAAACCAACATTGCGACCGACGGTGGC
GATAGGCATCCGGGTGGTGCTCAAAAGCAGCTTCGCCTGGCTGATACGTTGGTCCTCGCGCCAGCTTAAG
ACGCTAATCCCTAACTGCTGGCGGAAAAGATGTGACAGACGCGACGGCGACAAGCAAACATGCTGTGCGA
CGCTGGCGATATCAAAATTGCTGTCTGCCAGGTGATCGCTGATGTACTGACAAGCCTCGCGTACCCGATT
ATCCATCGGTGGATGGAGCGACTCGTTAATCGCTTCCATGCGCCGCAGTAACAATTGCTCAAGCAGATTT
ATCGCCAGCAGCTCCGAATAGCGCCCTTCCCCTTGCCCGGCGTTAATGATTTGCCCAAACAGGTCGCTGA
AATGCGGCTGGTGCGCTTCATCCGGGCGAAAGAACCCCGTATTGGCAAATATTGACGGCCAGTTAAGCCA
TTCATGCCAGTAGGCGCGCGGACGAAAGTAAACCCACTGGTGATACCATTCGCGAGCCTCCGGATGACGA
CCGTAGTGATGAATCTCTCCTGGCGGGAACAGCAAAATATCACCCGGTCGGCAAACAAATTCTCGTCCCT
GATTTTTCACCACCCCCTGACCGCGAATGGTGAGATTGAGAATATAACCTTTCATTCCCAGCGGTCGGTC
GATAAAAAAATCGAGATAACCGTTGGCCTCAATCGGCGTTAAACCCGCCACCAGATGGGCATTAAACGAG
TATCCCGGCAGCAGGGGATCATTTTGCGCTTCAGCCATACTTTTCATACTCCCGCCATTCAGAGAAGAAA
CCAATTGTCCATATTGCATCAGACATTGCCGTCACTGCGTCTTTTACTGGCTCTTCTCGCTAACCAAACC
GGTAACCCCGCTTATTAAAAGCATTCTGTAACAAAGCGGGACCAAAGCCATGACAAAAACGCGTAACAAA
AGTGTCTATAATCACGGCAGAAAAGTCCACATTGATTATTTGCACGGCGTCACACTTTGCTATGCCATAG
CATTTTTATCCATAAGATTAGCGGATCCTACCTGACGCTTTTTATCGCAACTCTCTACTGTTTCTCCATA
CCCGTTTTTTTGGGCTAGCGAATTCGAGCTCGGTACCCGAGCCCGTAGAATATGACATTAAGCTCATAAT
AAAAGCTCAACCTGACCGTTAGTACTAACAGCAGAATTACTGAAACAGTAGATTCTATCCTAACGACTTG
TATTAGTTATTATAACTTTTCACCCTGTAAGAGAATACACTATTATCATGCCACATTTTAATCCTGTTCC
TGTATCGAATAAAAAATTCGTCTTTGATGATTTCATACTCAACATGGACGGCTCCCTGCTACGCTCAGAA
AAGAAAGTCAATATTCCGCCAAAAGAATATGCCGTTCTGGTCATCCTGCTCGAAGCCGCCGGCGAGATTG
TGAGTAAAAACACCTTACTGGACCAGGTATGGGGCGACGCGGAAGTTAACGAAGAATCTCTTACCCGCTG
TATTTATGCCTTACGACGTATTCTGTCGGAAGATAAAGAGCATCGTTACATTGAAACACTGTACGGACAG
GGCTATCGGTTTAATCGTCCGGTCGTAGTGGTGTCTCCGCCAGCGCCGCAACCTACGACTCATACATTGG
CGATACTTCCTTTTCAGATGCAGGATCAGGTTCAATCCGAGAGTCTGCATTACTCTATCGTGAAGGGATT
ATCGCAGTATGCGCCCTTTGGCCTGAGCGTGCTGCCGGTGACCATTACGAAGAACTGCCGCAGTGTTAAG
GATATTCTTGAGCTCATGGATCAATTACGCCCCGATTATTATATCTCCGGGCAGATGATACCCGATGGTA
ATGATAATATTGTACAGATTGAGATAGTTCGGGTTAAAGGTTATCACCTGCTGCACCAGGAAAGCATTAA
GTTGATAGAACACCAACCCGCTTCTCTCTTGCAAAACAAAATTGCGAATCTTTTGCTCAGATGTATTCCC
GGACTTCGCTGGGACACAAAGCAGATTAGCGAGCTAAATTCGATTGACAGTACTATGGTTTACTTACGCG
GTAAGCATGAGTTAAATCAATACACCCCCTATAGCTTACAGCAAGCGCTTAAATTGCTGACTCAATGCGT
TAACATGTCGCCAAACAGCATTGCGCCTTACTGTGCGCTGGCAGAATGCTACCTCAGCATGGCGCAAATG
GGGATTTTTGATAAACAAAACGCTATGATCAAAGCTAAAGAACATGCGATTAAGGCGACAGAGCTGGACC
ACAATAATCCACAAGCTTTAGGATTACTGGGGCTAATTAATACGATTCACTCAGAATACATCGTCGGGAG
TTTGCTATTCAAACAAGCTAACTTACTTTCGCCCATTTCTGCAGATATTAAATATTATTATGGCTGGAAT
CTTTTCATGGCTGGTCAGTTGGAGGAGGCCTTACAAACGATTAACGAGTGTTTAAAATTGGACCCAACGC
GCGCAGCCGCAGGGATCACTAAGCTGTGGATTACCTATTATCATACCGGTATTGATGATGCTATACGTTT
AGGCGATGAATTACGCTCACAACACCTGCAGGATAATCCAATATTATTAAGTATGCAGGTTATGTTTCTT
TCGCTTAAAGGTAAACATGAACTGGCACGAAAATTAACTAAAGAAATATCCACGCAGGAAATAACAGGAC
TTATTGCTGTTAATCTTCTTTACGCTGAATATTGTCAGAATAGTGAGCGTGCCTTACCGACGATAAGAGA
ATTTCTGGAAAGTGAACAGCGTATAGATAATAATCCGGGATTATTACCGTTAGTGCTGGTTGCCCACGGC
GAAGCTATTGCCGAGAAAATGTGGAATAAATTTAAAAACGAAGACAATATTTGGTTCAAAAGATGGAAAC
AGGATCCCCGCTTGATTAAATTACGGAATCTGAGAGAGGAGATATGCATTATTTTTTTATCATCGTAATC
TGGTTGCTTAGCATAAATACGGCATGGGCTGATTGCTGGCTTCAGGCTGAAAAAATGTTCAATATTGAAT
CCGAACTACTTTACGCTATCGCCCAGCAGGAATCGGCGATGAAACCTGGCGCCATTGGTCATAACCGAGA
TGGTTCAACCGATCTTGGCCTGATGCAAATTAACAGCTTCCATATGAAAAGGCTGAAAAAAATGGGGATT
AGTGAAAAACAGTTGTTACAGGACCCCTGCATTTCTGTCATTGTGGGCGCCTCCATTTTATCAGATATGA
TGAAAATCTACGGTTATAGCTGGGAGGCCGTTGGCGCTTATAATGCCGGGACGTCGCCGAAACGATCGAA
TTCGAGCTCGGTACCCGGGGGGATCCTCTAGAGTCGACCTGCAGGCATGCAAGCTTGGCTGTTTTGGCGG
ATGAGAGAAGATTTTCAGCCTGATACAGATTAAATCAGAACGCAGAAGCGGTCTGATAAAACAGAATTTG
CCTGGCGGCAGTAGCGCGGTGGTCCCACCTGACCCCATGCCGAACTCAGAAGTGAAACGCCGTAGCGCCG
ATGGTAGTGTGGGGTCTCCCCATGCGAGAGTAGGGAACTGCCAGGCATCAAATAAAACGAAAGGCTCAGT
CGAAAGACTGGGCCTTTCGTTTTATCTGTTGTTTGTCGGTGAACGCTCTCCTGAGTCTAGGGCGTTCGGC
TGCGGCGAGCGGTATCAGCTCACTCAAAGGCGGTAATACGGTTATCCACAGAATCAGGGGATAACGCAGG
AAAGAACATGTGAGCAAAAGGCCAGCAAAAGGCCAGGAACCGTAAAAAGGCCGCGTTGCTGGCGTTTTTC
CATAGGCTCCGCCCCCCTGACGAGCATCACAAAAATCGACGCTCAAGTCAGAGGTGGCGAAACCCGACAG
GACTATAAAGATACCAGGCGTTTCCCCCTGGAAGCTCCCTCGTGCGCTCTCCTGTTCCGACCCTGCCGCT
TACCGGATACCTGTCCGCCTTTCTCCCTTCGGGAAGCGTGGCGCTTTCTCATAGCTCACGCTGTAGGTAT
CTCAGTTCGGTGTAGGTCGTTCGCTCCAAGCTGGGCTGTGTGCACGAACCCCCCGTTCAGCCCGACCGCT
GCGCCTTATCCGGTAACTATCGTCTTGAGTCCAACCCGGTAAGACACGACTTATCGCCACTGGCAGCAGC
CACTGGTAACAGGATTAGCAGAGCGAGGTATGTAGGCGGTGCTACAGAGTTCTTGAAGTGGTGGCCTAAC
TACGGCTACACTAGAAGGACAGTATTTGGTATCTGCGCTCTGCTGAAGCCAGTTACCTTCGGAAAAAGAG
TTGGTAGCTCTTGATCCGGCAAACAAACCACCGCTGGTAGCGGTGGTTTTTTTGTTTGCAAGCAGCAGAT
TACGCGCAGAAAAAAAGGATCTCAAGAAGATCCTTTGATCTTTTCTACGGGGTCTGACGCTCAGTGGAAC
GAAAACTCACGTTAAGGGATTTTGGTCATGACTAGTGCTTGGATTCTCACCAATAAAAAACGCCCGGCGG
CAACCGAGCGTTCTGAACAAATCCAGATGGAGTTCTGAGGTCATTACTGGATCTATCAACAGGAGTCCAA
GCGAGCTCGATATCAAATTACGCCCCGCCCTGCCACTCATCGCAGTACTGTTGTAATTCATTAAGCATTC
TGCCGACATGGAAGCCATCACAAACGGCATGATGAACCTGAATCGCCAGCGGCATCAGCACCTTGTCGCC
TTGCGTATAATATTTGCCCATGGTGAAAACGGGGGCGAAGAAGTTGTCCATATTGGCCACGTTTAAATCA
AAACTGGTGAAACTCACCCAGGGATTGGCTGAGACGAAAAACATATTCTCAATAAACCCTTTAGGGAAAT
AGGCCAGGTTTTCACCGTAACACGCCACATCTTGCGAATATATGTGTAGAAACTGCCGGAAATCGTCGTG
GTATTCACTCCAGAGCGATGAAAACGTTTCAGTTTGCTCATGGAAAACGGTGTAACAAGGGTGAACACTA
TCCCATATCACCAGCTCACCGTCTTTCATTGCCATACGAAATTCCGGATGAGCATTCATCAGGCGGGCAA
GAATGTGAATAAAGGCCGGATAAAACTTGTGCTTATTTTTCTTTACGGTCTTTAAAAAGGCCGTAATATC
CAGCTGAACGGTCTGGTTATAGGTACATTGAGCAACTGACTGAAATGCCTCAAAATGTTCTTTACGATGC
CATTGGGATATATCAACGGTGGTATATCCAGTGATTTTTTTCTCCATTTTAGCTTCCTTAGCTCCTGAAA
ATCTCGATAACTCAAAAAATACGCCCGGTAGTGATCTTATTTCATTATGGTGAAAGTTGGAACCTCTTAC
GTGCCGATCAACGTCTCATTTTCGCCAGATATCGACGTCTAAGAAACCATTATTATCATGACATTAACCT
ATAAAAATAGGCGTATCACGAGGCCCTTTCGTCTTCAC
