Features (pLannotate 1.2.2; 18 found; start..end, strand, type, name):
    212..559     +  CDS            sicP: SICP_SALTY - Experimental evidence at protein level: Swiss-Prot protein existence level 1. Molecular chaperone required for SptP stabilization and secretion. From Salmonella typhimurium (strain LT2 / SGSC1412 / ATCC 700720).
    549..911     +  CDS            sptP (fragment): SPTP_SALTY - Experimental evidence at protein level: Swiss-Prot protein existence level 1. Effector proteins function to alter host cell physiology and promote bacterial survival in host tissues. This protein includes tyrosine phosphatase and GTPase activating protein (GAP) activities. After bacterial internalization, GAP mediates the reversal of the cytoskeletal changes induced by SopE. This function is independent of its tyrosine phosphatase activity, which remains unclear. From Salmonella typhimurium (strain LT2 / SGSC1412 / ATCC 700720).
    909..1049    +  CDS            Gabpb1 (fragment): GABP1_MOUSE - Also known as Gabpb, Gabpb2. Experimental evidence at protein level: Swiss-Prot protein existence level 1. Transcription factor capable of interacting with purine rich repeats (GA repeats) (PubMed:25200183). Acts as a a master regulator of nuclear-encoded mitochondrial genes (PubMed:25200183). From Mus musculus (Mouse).
   1380..1396    +  CDS            3xFLAG (fragment): three tandem FLAG® epitope tags, followed by an enterokinase cleavage site
   1470..1498    +  CDS            5xFLAG (fragment): five tandem FLAG® epitope tags
   1555..1641    +  terminator     rrnB T1 terminator: Escherichia coli rrnB; transcription terminator T1 from the E. coli rrnB gene
   1749..2627    -  CDS            araC: L-arabinose regulatory protein; araC
   2654..2938    +  promoter       araBAD promoter: araBAD; promoter of the L-arabinose operon of E. coli; the araC regulatory gene is transcribed in the opposite direction (Guzman et al., 1995)
   2959..2977    +  misc_feature   MCS (fragment): pUC18/19 multiple cloning site
   3129..4787    +  CDS            hilA: HILA_SALTY - Also known as iagA. Experimental evidence at transcript level: Swiss-Prot protein existence level 2. The main transcriptional regulator of the Salmonella pathogenicity island 1 (SPI1) gene expression. Activates the expression of invasion genes by a direct action at their promoters and also indirectly by increasing the level of InvF. Also binds upstream of prgH and directly activates the expression of prgHIJK operon. From Salmonella typhimurium (strain LT2 / SGSC1412 / ATCC 700720).
   4808..5185    +  CDS            iagB (fragment): IAGB_SALTS - Protein inferred from homology: Swiss-Prot protein existence level 3. From Salmonella typhimurium (strain SL1344).
   5182..5240    +  misc_feature   MCS: pUC18/19 multiple cloning site
   5324..5439    +  ncRNA          5S rRNA: Accession: RF00001 - 5S ribosomal RNA
   5443..5514    +  terminator     rrnB T1 terminator: transcription terminator T1 from the E. coli rrnB gene
   5671..6259    -  rep_origin     ori: high-copy-number ColE1/pMB1/pBR322/pUC origin of replication
   6347..6441    -  terminator     lambda t0 terminator: transcription terminator from phage lambda
   6465..7121    -  CDS            cat: CAT_ECOLX - Experimental evidence at protein level: Swiss-Prot protein existence level 1. This enzyme is an effector of chloramphenicol resistance in bacteria. From Escherichia coli. This protein is used as a marker in many commonly used cloning vectors, such as pACYC184.
   7122..7224    -  promoter       cat promoter: promoter of the E. coli cat gene encoding chloramphenicol acetyltransferase
>Addgene plasmid #153326 | pCASP-SptP120-E3_5-HilA | addgene full sequence | sequence record 306304 | Addgene NGS Result
TCGAGCCACAAGAAAACGAGGTACGGCATTGAGCCGCGTAAGGCAGTAGCGATGTATTCATTGGGCGTTT
TTTGAATGTTCACTAACCACCGTCGGGGTTTAATAACTGCATCAGATAAACGCAGTCGTTAAGTTCTACA
AAGTCGGTGACAGATAACAGGAGTAAGTAATGCAAGCACACCAGGATATTATCGCTAATATTGGTGAGAA
ATTGGGTTTACCGCTCACTTTTGACGACAACAATCAGTGCTTATTATTACTCGATAGCGATATTTTTACG
TCTATTGAAGCTAAAGATGATATCTGGTTATTGAACGGTATGATTATACCGTTATCGCCTGTTTGTGGCG
ATTCTATCTGGCGGCAGATTATGGTGATTAATGGTGAACTGGCTGCGAATAATGAAGGTACGTTAGCGTA
TATTGATGCCGCAGAGACGTTGTTGCTTATACATGCAATTACCGATCTGACAAATACTTACCATATTATA
TCGCAGCTTGAGTCATTTGTGAATCAGCAGGAAGCGCTCAAAAACATACTGCAGGAATATGCTAAAGTAT
GAGGAGAGAAAATTGAATAATTTAACGTTGTCTTCGTTTTCAAAAGTTGGTGTGTCGAATGATGCCCGAC
TTTATATTGCTAAGGAAAATACTGATAAGGCATATGTTGCGCCTGAAAAATTTTCGTCAAAAGTATTAAC
CTGGCTTGGAAAAATGCCGTTATTTAAAAACACTGAAGTGGTGCAAAAACATACGGAAAATATCAGAGTA
CAGGACCAAAAGATTTTACAGACATTTCTCCATGCACTAACGGAAAAATATGGGGAAACAGCGGTTAATG
ACGCACTGTTAATGTCCCGTATAAATATGAACAAACCCCTTACCCAACGTTTAGCAGTGCAGATCACGGA
CCTGGGTAAGAAACTGCTGGAAGCTGCTCGTGCTGGTCAGGACGACGAAGTTCGTATCCTGATGGCTAAC
GGTGCTGACGTTAACGCTACTGACAATGATGGTTATACTCCGCTGCACCTGGCTGCTTCTAATGGTCACC
TGGAAATCGTTGAAGTTCTGCTGAAGAACGGTGCTGACGTTAACGCTTCTGACCTTACTGGTATTACTCC
GCTGCACCTGGCTGCTGCTACTGGTCACCTGGAAATCGTTGAAGTTCTGCTGAAGCACGGTGCTGACGTT
AACGCTTATGACAATGATGGTCATACTCCGCTGCACCTGGCTGCTAAGTATGGTCACCTGGAAATCGTTG
AAGTTCTGCTGAAGCACGGTGCTGACGTTAACGCTCAGGACAAATTCGGTAAGACCGCTTTCGACATCTC
CATCGACAACGGTAACGAGGACCTGGCTGAAATCCTGCAAAAGGTCGACGATTATAAAGATCATGATGGC
GATTATAAAGATCATGATATTGATTATAAAGATGATGATGATAAATAATAATCTAGAGATTATAAAGATG
ACGATGACAAGGATTATAAAGATGACGATGACAAGGATTATAAAGATGACGATGACAAGTAATAAAGCGG
CCGCTGATTGGCATCAAATAAAACGAAAGGCTCAGTCGAAAGACTGGGACTTTCGTTTTATCTGTTGTTT
GTCGGTGAACGCTCTCCTGAGTAGGACAAATCCGCCGCCCTAGACCGATGCATAATGTGCCTGTCAAATG
GACGAAGCAGGGATTCTGCAAACCCTATGCTACTCCGTCAAGCCGTCAATTGTCTGATTCGTTACCAATT
ATGACAACTTGACGGCTACATCATTCACTTTTTCTTCACAACCGGCACGGAACTCGCTCGGGCTGGCCCC
GGTGCATTTTTTAAATACCCGCGAGAAATAGAGTTGATCGTCAAAACCAACATTGCGACCGACGGTGGCG
ATAGGCATCCGGGTGGTGCTCAAAAGCAGCTTCGCCTGGCTGATACGTTGGTCCTCGCGCCAGCTTAAGA
CGCTAATCCCTAACTGCTGGCGGAAAAGATGTGACAGACGCGACGGCGACAAGCAAACATGCTGTGCGAC
GCTGGCGATATCAAAATTGCTGTCTGCCAGGTGATCGCTGATGTACTGACAAGCCTCGCGTACCCGATTA
TCCATCGGTGGATGGAGCGACTCGTTAATCGCTTCCATGCGCCGCAGTAACAATTGCTCAAGCAGATTTA
TCGCCAGCAGCTCCGAATAGCGCCCTTCCCCTTGCCCGGCGTTAATGATTTGCCCAAACAGGTCGCTGAA
ATGCGGCTGGTGCGCTTCATCCGGGCGAAAGAACCCCGTATTGGCAAATATTGACGGCCAGTTAAGCCAT
TCATGCCAGTAGGCGCGCGGACGAAAGTAAACCCACTGGTGATACCATTCGCGAGCCTCCGGATGACGAC
CGTAGTGATGAATCTCTCCTGGCGGGAACAGCAAAATATCACCCGGTCGGCAAACAAATTCTCGTCCCTG
ATTTTTCACCACCCCCTGACCGCGAATGGTGAGATTGAGAATATAACCTTTCATTCCCAGCGGTCGGTCG
ATAAAAAAATCGAGATAACCGTTGGCCTCAATCGGCGTTAAACCCGCCACCAGATGGGCATTAAACGAGT
ATCCCGGCAGCAGGGGATCATTTTGCGCTTCAGCCATACTTTTCATACTCCCGCCATTCAGAGAAGAAAC
CAATTGTCCATATTGCATCAGACATTGCCGTCACTGCGTCTTTTACTGGCTCTTCTCGCTAACCAAACCG
GTAACCCCGCTTATTAAAAGCATTCTGTAACAAAGCGGGACCAAAGCCATGACAAAAACGCGTAACAAAA
GTGTCTATAATCACGGCAGAAAAGTCCACATTGATTATTTGCACGGCGTCACACTTTGCTATGCCATAGC
ATTTTTATCCATAAGATTAGCGGATCCTACCTGACGCTTTTTATCGCAACTCTCTACTGTTTCTCCATAC
CCGTTTTTTTGGGCTAGCGAATTCGAGCTCGGTACCCCCGAGCCCGTAGAATATGACATTAAGCTCATAA
TAAAAGCTCAACCTGACCGTTAGTACTAACAGCAGAATTACTGAAACAGTAGATTCTATCCTAACGACTT
GTATTAGTTATTATAACTTTTCACCCTGTAAGAGAATACACTATTATCATGCCACATTTTAATCCTGTTC
CTGTATCGAATAAAAAATTCGTCTTTGATGATTTCATACTCAACATGGACGGCTCCCTGCTACGCTCAGA
AAAGAAAGTCAATATTCCGCCAAAAGAATATGCCGTTCTGGTCATCCTGCTCGAAGCCGCCGGCGAGATT
GTGAGTAAAAACACCTTACTGGACCAGGTATGGGGCGACGCGGAAGTTAACGAAGAATCTCTTACCCGCT
GTATTTATGCCTTACGACGTATTCTGTCGGAAGATAAAGAGCATCGTTACATTGAAACACTGTACGGACA
GGGCTATCGGTTTAATCGTCCGGTCGTAGTGGTGTCTCCGCCAGCGCCGCAACCTACGACTCATACATTG
GCGATACTTCCTTTTCAGATGCAGGATCAGGTTCAATCCGAGAGTCTGCATTACTCTATCGTGAAGGGAT
TATCGCAGTATGCGCCCTTTGGCCTGAGCGTGCTGCCGGTGACCATTACGAAGAACTGCCGCAGTGTTAA
GGATATTCTTGAGCTCATGGATCAATTACGCCCCGATTATTATATCTCCGGGCAGATGATACCCGATGGT
AATGATAATATTGTACAGATTGAGATAGTTCGGGTTAAAGGTTATCACCTGCTGCACCAGGAAAGCATTA
AGTTGATAGAACACCAACCCGCTTCTCTCTTGCAAAACAAAATTGCGAATCTTTTGCTCAGATGTATTCC
CGGACTTCGCTGGGACACAAAGCAGATTAGCGAGCTAAATTCGATTGACAGTACTATGGTTTACTTACGC
GGTAAGCATGAGTTAAATCAATACACCCCCTATAGCTTACAGCAAGCGCTTAAATTGCTGACTCAATGCG
TTAACATGTCGCCAAACAGCATTGCGCCTTACTGTGCGCTGGCAGAATGCTACCTCAGCATGGCGCAAAT
GGGGATTTTTGATAAACAAAACGCTATGATCAAAGCTAAAGAACATGCGATTAAGGCGACAGAGCTGGAC
CACAATAATCCACAAGCTTTAGGATTACTGGGGCTAATTAATACGATTCACTCAGAATACATCGTCGGGA
GTTTGCTATTCAAACAAGCTAACTTACTTTCGCCCATTTCTGCAGATATTAAATATTATTATGGCTGGAA
TCTTTTCATGGCTGGTCAGTTGGAGGAGGCCTTACAAACGATTAACGAGTGTTTAAAATTGGACCCAACG
CGCGCAGCCGCAGGGATCACTAAGCTGTGGATTACCTATTATCATACCGGTATTGATGATGCTATACGTT
TAGGCGATGAATTACGCTCACAACACCTGCAGGATAATCCAATATTATTAAGTATGCAGGTTATGTTTCT
TTCGCTTAAAGGTAAACATGAACTGGCACGAAAATTAACTAAAGAAATATCCACGCAGGAAATAACAGGA
CTTATTGCTGTTAATCTTCTTTACGCTGAATATTGTCAGAATAGTGAGCGTGCCTTACCGACGATAAGAG
AATTTCTGGAAAGTGAACAGCGTATAGATAATAATCCGGGATTATTACCGTTAGTGCTGGTTGCCCACGG
CGAAGCTATTGCCGAGAAAATGTGGAATAAATTTAAAAACGAAGACAATATTTGGTTCAAAAGATGGAAA
CAGGATCCCCGCTTGATTAAATTACGGTAAAATCTGAGAGAGGAGATATGCATTATTTTTTTATCATCGT
AATCTGGTTGCTTAGCATAAATACGGCATGGGCTGATTGCTGGCTTCAGGCTGAAAAAATGTTCAATATT
GAATCCGAACTACTTTACGCTATCGCCCAGCAGGAATCGGCGATGAAACCTGGCGCCATTGGTCATAACC
GAGATGGTTCAACCGATCTTGGCCTGATGCAAATTAACAGCTTCCATATGAAAAGGCTGAAAAAAATGGG
GATTAGTGAAAAACAGTTGTTACAGGACCCCTGCATTTCTGTCATTGTGGGCGCCTCCATTTTATCAGAT
ATGATGAAAATCTACGGTTATAGCTGGGAGGCCGTTGGCGCTTATAATGCCGGGACGTCGCCGAAACGAT
CGAATTCGAGCTCGGTACCCGGGGGGATCCTCTAGAGTCGACCTGCAGGCATGCAAGCTTGGCTGTTTTG
GCGGATGAGAGAAGATTTTCAGCCTGATACAGATTAAATCAGAACGCAGAAGCGGTCTGATAAAACAGAA
TTTGCCTGGCGGCAGTAGCGCGGTGGTCCCACCTGACCCCATGCCGAACTCAGAAGTGAAACGCCGTAGC
GCCGATGGTAGTGTGGGGTCTCCCCATGCGAGAGTAGGGAACTGCCAGGCATCAAATAAAACGAAAGGCT
CAGTCGAAAGACTGGGCCTTTCGTTTTATCTGTTGTTTGTCGGTGAACGCTCTCCTGAGTCTAGGGCGTT
CGGCTGCGGCGAGCGGTATCAGCTCACTCAAAGGCGGTAATACGGTTATCCACAGAATCAGGGGATAACG
CAGGAAAGAACATGTGAGCAAAAGGCCAGCAAAAGGCCAGGAACCGTAAAAAGGCCGCGTTGCTGGCGTT
TTTCCATAGGCTCCGCCCCCCTGACGAGCATCACAAAAATCGACGCTCAAGTCAGAGGTGGCGAAACCCG
ACAGGACTATAAAGATACCAGGCGTTTCCCCCTGGAAGCTCCCTCGTGCGCTCTCCTGTTCCGACCCTGC
CGCTTACCGGATACCTGTCCGCCTTTCTCCCTTCGGGAAGCGTGGCGCTTTCTCATAGCTCACGCTGTAG
GTATCTCAGTTCGGTGTAGGTCGTTCGCTCCAAGCTGGGCTGTGTGCACGAACCCCCCGTTCAGCCCGAC
CGCTGCGCCTTATCCGGTAACTATCGTCTTGAGTCCAACCCGGTAAGACACGACTTATCGCCACTGGCAG
CAGCCACTGGTAACAGGATTAGCAGAGCGAGGTATGTAGGCGGTGCTACAGAGTTCTTGAAGTGGTGGCC
TAACTACGGCTACACTAGAAGGACAGTATTTGGTATCTGCGCTCTGCTGAAGCCAGTTACCTTCGGAAAA
AGAGTTGGTAGCTCTTGATCCGGCAAACAAACCACCGCTGGTAGCGGTGGTTTTTTTGTTTGCAAGCAGC
AGATTACGCGCAGAAAAAAAGGATCTCAAGAAGATCCTTTGATCTTTTCTACGGGGTCTGACGCTCAGTG
GAACGAAAACTCACGTTAAGGGATTTTGGTCATGACTAGTGCTTGGATTCTCACCAATAAAAAACGCCCG
GCGGCAACCGAGCGTTCTGAACAAATCCAGATGGAGTTCTGAGGTCATTACTGGATCTATCAACAGGAGT
CCAAGCGAGCTCGATATCAAATTACGCCCCGCCCTGCCACTCATCGCAGTACTGTTGTAATTCATTAAGC
ATTCTGCCGACATGGAAGCCATCACAAACGGCATGATGAACCTGAATCGCCAGCGGCATCAGCACCTTGT
CGCCTTGCGTATAATATTTGCCCATGGTGAAAACGGGGGCGAAGAAGTTGTCCATATTGGCCACGTTTAA
ATCAAAACTGGTGAAACTCACCCAGGGATTGGCTGAGACGAAAAACATATTCTCAATAAACCCTTTAGGG
AAATAGGCCAGGTTTTCACCGTAACACGCCACATCTTGCGAATATATGTGTAGAAACTGCCGGAAATCGT
CGTGGTATTCACTCCAGAGCGATGAAAACGTTTCAGTTTGCTCATGGAAAACGGTGTAACAAGGGTGAAC
ACTATCCCATATCACCAGCTCACCGTCTTTCATTGCCATACGAAATTCCGGATGAGCATTCATCAGGCGG
GCAAGAATGTGAATAAAGGCCGGATAAAACTTGTGCTTATTTTTCTTTACGGTCTTTAAAAAGGCCGTAA
TATCCAGCTGAACGGTCTGGTTATAGGTACATTGAGCAACTGACTGAAATGCCTCAAAATGTTCTTTACG
ATGCCATTGGGATATATCAACGGTGGTATATCCAGTGATTTTTTTCTCCATTTTAGCTTCCTTAGCTCCT
GAAAATCTCGATAACTCAAAAAATACGCCCGGTAGTGATCTTATTTCATTATGGTGAAAGTTGGAACCTC
TTACGTGCCGATCAACGTCTCATTTTCGCCAGATATCGACGTCTAAGAAACCATTATTATCATGACATTA
ACCTATAAAAATAGGCGTATCACGAGGCCCTTTCGTCTTCACC
